>Addgene plasmid #131744 | pCS4120 | addgene full sequence | sequence record 261382 | Addgene NGS Result
GACGGATCGGGAGATCTCCCGATCCCCTATGGTGCACTCTCAGTACAATCTGCTCTGATGCCGCATAGTT
AAGCCAGTATCTGCTCCCTGCTTGTGTGTTGGAGGTCGCTGAGTAGTGCGCGAGCAAAATTTAAGCTACA
ACAAGGCAAGGCTTGACCGACAATTGCATGAAGAATCTGCTTAGGGTTAGGCGTTTTGCGCTGCTTCGCG
ATGTACGGGCCAGATATACGCGTTGACATTGATTATTGACTAGTTATTAATAGTAATCAATTACGGGGTC
ATTAGTTCATAGCCCATATATGGAGTTCCGCGTTACATAACTTACGGTAAATGGCCCGCCTGGCTGACCG
CCCAACGACCCCCGCCCATTGACGTCAATAATGACGTATGTTCCCATAGTAACGCCAATAGGGACTTTCC
ATTGACGTCAATGGGTGGAGTATTTACGGTAAACTGCCCACTTGGCAGTACATCAAGTGTATCATATGCC
AAGTACGCCCCCTATTGACGTCAATGACGGTAAATGGCCCGCCTGGCATTATGCCCAGTACATGACCTTA
TGGGACTTTCCTACTTGGCAGTACATCTACGTATTAGTCATCGCTATTACCATGGTGATGCGGTTTTGGC
AGTACATCAATGGGCGTGGATAGCGGTTTGACTCACGGGGATTTCCAAGTCTCCACCCCATTGACGTCAA
TGGGAGTTTGTTTTGGCACCAAAATCAACGGGACTTTCCAAAATGTCGTAACAACTCCGCCCCATTGACG
CAAATGGGCGGTAGGCGTGTACGGTGGGAGGTCTATATAAGCAGAGCTCTCTGGCTAACTAGAGAACCCA
CTGCTTACTGGCTTATCGAAATTAATACGACTCACTATAGGGAGACCCAAGCTGGCTAGCGTTTAAACTT
AAGCTTGGTACCCGCCACCATGGTGAGCAAGGGCGAGGAGCTGTTCACCGGGGTGGTGCCCATCCTGGTC
GAGCTGGACGGCGACGTAAACGGCCACAAGTTCAGCGTGTCCGGCGAGGGCGAGGGCGATGCCACCTACG
GCAAGCTGACCCTGAAGTTCATCTGCACCACCGGCAAGCTGCCCGTGCCCTGGCCCACCCTCGTGACCAC
CCTGACCTACGGCGTGCAGTGCTTCAGCCGCTACCCCGACCACATGAAGCAGCACGACTTCTTCAAGTCC
GCCATGCCCGAAGGCTACGTCCAGGAGCGCACCATCTTCTTCAAGGACGACGGCAACTACAAGACCCGCG
CCGAGGTGAAGTTCGAGGGCGACACCCTGGTGAACCGCATCGAGCTGAAGGGCATCGACTTCAAGGAGGA
CGGCAACATCCTGGGGCACAAGCTGGAGTACAACTACAACAGCCACAACGTCTATATCATGGCCGACAAG
CAGAAGAATGGCATCAAGGTGAACTTCAAGATCCGCCACAACATCGAGGACGGCAGCGTGCAGCTCGCCG
ACCACTACCAGCAGAACACCCCCATCGGCGACGGCCCCGTGCTGCTGCCCGACAACCACTACCTGAGCAC
CCAGTCCGCCCTGAGCAAAGACCCCAACGAGAAGCGCGATCACATGGTCCTGCTGGAGTTCGTGACCGCC
GCCGGGATCACTCTCGGCATGGACGAGCTGTACAAGTAACTCGAGAAACAAACAAAGCTGTCACCGGATG
TGCTTTCCGGTCTGATGAGTCCGTGAGGACGAAACAGCAAAAAGAAAAATAAAAATCTAGAGGGCCCGTT
TAAACCCGCTGATCAGCCTCGACTGTGCCTTCTAGTTGCCAGCCATCTGTTGTTTGCCCCTCCCCCGTGC
CTTCCTTGACCCTGGAAGGTGCCACTCCCACTGTCCTTTCCTAATAAAATGAGGAAATTGCATCGCATTG
TCTGAGTAGGTGTCATTCTATTCTGGGGGGTGGGGTGGGGCAGGACAGCAAGGGGGAGGATTGGGAAGAC
AATAGCAGGCATGCTGGGGATGCGGTGGGCTCTATGGCTTCTGAGGCGGAAAGAACCAGCTGGGGCTCTA
GGGGGTATCCCC
[124 nt withheld, positions 2043-2166]
C
[91 nt withheld, positions 2168-2258]
A
[49 nt withheld, positions 2260-2308]
CCTTTGACGTTGGAGTCCACGTTCTTT
[37 nt withheld, positions 2336-2372]
ACCCTATCTCGGTCTATTCTTTTGATTTATAAGGGATTTTGCCGATTTCGGCCTATTGGTTAAAAAATGA
GCTGATTTAACAAAAATTTAACGCGAATTAATTCTGTGGAATGTGTGTCAGTTAGGGTGTGGAAAGTCCC
CAGGCTCCCCAGCAGGCAGAAGTATGCAAAGCATGCATCTCAATTAGTCAGCAACCAGGTGTGGAAAGTC
CCCAGGCTCCCCAGCAGGCAGAAGTATGCAAAGCATGCATCTCAATTAGTCAGCAACCATAGTCCCGCCC
CTAACTCCGCCCATCCCGCCCCTAACTCCGCCCAGTTCCGCCCATTCTCCGCCCCATGGCTGACTAATTT
TTTTTATTTATGCAGAGGCCGAGGCCGCCTCTGCCTCTGAGCTATTCCAGAAGTAGTGAGGAGGCTTTTT
TGGAGGCCTAGGCTTTTGCAAAAAGCTCCCGGGAGCTTGTATATCCATTTTCGGATCTGATCAAGAGACA
GGATGAGGATCGTTTCGCATGATTGAACAAGATGGATTGCACGCAGGTTCTCCGGCCGCTTGGGTGGAGA
GGCTATTCGGCTATGACTGGGCACAACAGACAATCGGCTGCTCTGATGCCGCCGTGTTCCGGCTGTCAGC
GCAGGGGCGCCCGGTTCTTTTTGTCAAGACCGACCTGTCCGGTGCCCTGAATGAACTGCAGGACGAGGCA
GCGCGGCTATCGTGGCTGGCCACGACGGGCGTTCCTTGCGCAGCTGTGCTCGACGTTGTCACTGAAGCGG
GAAGGGACTGGCTGCTATTGGGCGAAGTGCCGGGGCAGGATCTCCTGTCATCTCACCTTGCTCCTGCCGA
GAAAGTATCCATCATGGCTGATGCAATGCGGCGGCTGCATACGCTTGATCCGGCTACCTGCCCATTCGAC
CACCAAGCGAAACATCGCATCGAGCGAGCACGTACTCGGATGGAAGCCGGTCTTGTCGATCAGGATGATC
TGGACGAAGAGCATCAGGGGCTCGCGCCAGCCGAACTGTTCGCCAGGCTCAAGGCGCGCATGCCCGACGG
CGAGGATCTCGTCGTGACCCATGGCGATGCCTGCTTGCCGAATATCATGGTGGAAAATGGCCGCTTTTCT
GGATTCATCGACTGTGGCCGGCTGGGTGTGGCGGACCGCTATCAGGACATAGCGTTGGCTACCCGTGATA
TTGCTGAAGAGCTTGGCGGCGAATGGGCTGACCGCTTCCTCGTGCTTTACGGTATCGCCGCTCCCGATTC
GCAGCGCATCGCCTTCTATCGCCTTCTTGACGAGTTCTTCTGAGCGGGACTCTGGGGTTCGAAATGACCG
ACCAAGCGACGCCCAACCTGCCATCACGAGATTTCGATTCCACCGCCGCCTTCTATGAAAGGTTGGGCTT
CGGAATCGTTTTCCGGGACGCCGGCTGGATGATCCTCCAGCGCGGGGATCTCATGCTGGAGTTCTTCGCC
CACCCCAACTTGTTTATTGCAGCTTATAATGGTTACAAATAAAGCAATAGCATCACAAATTTCACAAATA
AAGCATTTTTTTCACTGCATTCTAGTTGTGGTTTGTCCAAACTCATCAATGTATCTTATCATGTCTGTAT
ACCGTCGACCTCTAGCTAGAGCTTGGCGTAATCATGGTCATAGCTGTTTCCTGTGTGAAATTGTTATCCG
CTCACAATTCCACACAACATACGAGCCGGAAGCATAAAGTGTAAAGCCTGGGGTGCCTAATGAGTGAGCT
AACTCACATTAATTGCGTTGCGCTCACTGCCCGCTTTCCAGTCGGGAAACCTGTCGTGCCAGCTGCATTA
ATGAATCGGCCAACGCGCGGGGAGAGGCGGTTTGCGTATTGGGCGCTCTTCCGCTTCCTCGCTCACTGAC
TCGCTGCGCTCGGTCGTTCGGCTGCGGCGAGCGGTATCAGCTCACTCAAAGGCGGTAATACGGTTATCCA
CAGAATCAGGGGATAACGCAGGAAAGAACATGTGAGCAAAAGGCCAGCAAAAGGCCAGGAACCGTAAAAA
GGCCGCGTTGCTGGCGTTTTTCCATAGGCTCCGCCCCCCTGACGAGCATCACAAAAATCGACGCTCAAGT
CAGAGGTGGCGAAACCCGACAGGACTATAAAGATACCAGGCGTTTCCCCCTGGAAGCTCCCTCGTGCGCT
CTCCTGTTCCGACCCTGCCGCTTACCGGATACCTGTCCGCCTTTCTCCCTTCGGGAAGCGTGGCGCTTTC
TCATAGCTCACGCTGTAGGTATCTCAGTTCGGTGTAGGTCGTTCGCTCCAAGCTGGGCTGTGTGCACGAA
CCCCCCGTTCAGCCCGACCGCTGCGCCTTATCCGGTAACTATCGTCTTGAGTCCAACCCGGTAAGACACG
ACTTATCGCCACTGGCAGCAGCCACTGGTAACAGGATTAGCAGAGCGAGGTATGTAGGCGGTGCTACAGA
GTTCTTGAAGTGGTGGCCTAACTACGGCTACACTAGAAGAACAGTATTTGGTATCTGCGCTCTGCTGAAG
CCAGTTACCTTCGGAAAAAGAGTTGGTAGCTCTTGATCCGGCAAACAAACCACCGCTGGTAGCGGTGGTT
TTTTTGTTTGCAAGCAGCAGATTACGCGCAGAAAAAAAGGATCTCAAGAAGATCCTTTGATCTTTTCTAC
GGGGTCTGACGCTCAGTGGAACGAAAACTCACGTTAAGGGATTTTGGTCATGAGATTATCAAAAAGGATC
TTCACCTAGATCCTTTTAAATTAAAAATGAAGTTTTAAATCAATCTAAAGTATATATGAGTAAACTTGGT
CTGACAGTTACCAATGCTTAATCAGTGAGGCACCTATCTCAGCGATCTGTCTATTTCGTTCATCCATAGT
TGCCTGACTCCCCGTCGTGTAGATAACTACGATACGGGAGGGCTTACCATCTGGCCCCAGTGCTGCAATG
ATACCGCGAGACCCACGCTCACCGGCTCCAGATTTATCAGCAATAAACCAGCCAGCCGGAAGGGCCGAGC
GCAGAAGTGGTCCTGCAACTTTATCCGCCTCCATCCAGTCTATTAATTGTTGCCGGGAAGCTAGAGTAAG
TAGTTCGCCAGTTAATAGTTTGCGCAACGTTGTTGCCATTGCTACAGGCATCGTGGTGTCACGCTCGTCG
TTTGGTATGGCTTCATTCAGCTCCGGTTCCCAACGATCAAGGCGAGTTACATGATCCCCCATGTTGTGCA
AAAAAGCGGTTAGCTCCTTCGGTCCTCCGATCGTTGTCAGAAGTAAGTTGGCCGCAGTGTTATCACTCAT
GGTTATGGCAGCACTGCATAATTCTCTTACTGTCATGCCATCCGTAAGATGCTTTTCTGTGACTGGTGAG
TACTCAACCAAGTCATTCTGAGAATAGTGTATGCGGCGACCGAGTTGCTCTTGCCCGGCGTCAATACGGG
ATAATACCGCGCCACATAGCAGAACTTTAAAAGTGCTCATCATTGGAAAACGTTCTTCGGGGCGAAAACT
CTCAAGGATCTTACCGCTGTTGAGATCCAGTTCGATGTAACCCACTCGTGCACCCAACTGATCTTCAGCA
TCTTTTACTTTCACCAGCGTTTCTGGGTGAGCAAAAACAGGAAGGCAAAATGCCGCAAAAAAGGGAATAA
GGGCGACACGGAAATGTTGAATACTCATACTCTTCCTTTTTCAATATTATTGAAGCATTTATCAGGGTTA
TTGTCTCATGAGCGGATACATATTTGAATGTATTTAGAAAAATAAACAAATAGGGGTTCCGCGCACATTT
CCCCGAAAAGTGCCACCTGACGTC
Features (pLannotate 1.2.2; 21 found; start..end, strand, type, name):
     28..80      -  misc_feature   bom (fragment): basis of mobility region from pBR322
    235..614     +  enhancer       CMV enhancer: human cytomegalovirus immediate early enhancer
    615..818     +  promoter       CMV promoter: human cytomegalovirus (CMV) immediate early promoter
    814..847     +  LTR            5' LTR (truncated) (fragment): truncated 5' long terminal repeat (LTR) from HIV-1
    863..881     +  promoter       T7 promoter: promoter for bacteriophage T7 RNA polymerase
    930..1646    +  CDS            EGFP: EGFP is a basic (constitutively fluorescent) green fluorescent protein published in 1996, derived from Aequorea victoria. It is reported to be a rapidly-maturing weak dimer with moderate acid sensitivity.
   1668..1717    +  misc_RNA       sTRSV HHRz: hammerhead ribozyme from the tobacco ringspot virus satellite RNA (Khvorova et al., 2003)
   1773..1997    +  polyA_signal   bGH poly(A) signal: bovine growth hormone polyadenylation signal
   2001..2022    +  promoter       SV40 promoter (fragment): SV40 enhancer and early promoter
   2043..2471    +  rep_origin     f1 ori (sequence partly withheld): f1 bacteriophage origin of replication; arrow indicates direction of (+) strand synthesis
   2485..2814    +  promoter       SV40 promoter: SV40 enhancer and early promoter
   2881..3672    +  CDS            neo: KKA2_KLEPN - Also known as kan, nptII. Experimental evidence at protein level: Swiss-Prot protein existence level 1. Resistance to kanamycin, neomycin, paromomycin, ribostamycin, butirosin and gentamicin B. From Klebsiella pneumoniae.
   3696..3854    +  CDS            ble (fragment): BLE_KLEPN - Experimental evidence at protein level: Swiss-Prot protein existence level 1. Binding protein with a strong affinity to the bleomycin family of antibiotics. Binds to CL990; an antimitotic-antibiotic compound. From Klebsiella pneumoniae.
   3849..3970    +  polyA_signal   SV40 poly(A) signal: SV40 polyadenylation signal
   4043..4059    -  protein_bind   lac operator: The lac repressor binds to the lac operator to inhibit transcription in E. coli. This inhibition can be relieved by adding lactose or isopropyl-β-D-thiogalactopyranoside (IPTG). lac repressor encoded by lacI
   4067..4097    -  promoter       lac promoter: promoter for the E. coli lac operon
   4112..4133    -  protein_bind   CAP binding site: CAP binding activates transcription in the presence of cAMP. E. coli catabolite activator protein
   4146..4238    -  CDS            lacI (fragment): lac repressor; lacI; The lac repressor binds to the lac operator to inhibit transcription in E. coli. This inhibition can be relieved by adding lactose or isopropyl-β-D-thiogalactopyranoside (IPTG).
   4421..5009    -  rep_origin     ori: high-copy-number ColE1/pMB1/pBR322/pUC origin of replication
   5180..6040    -  CDS            AmpR: β-lactamase; bla; confers resistance to ampicillin, carbenicillin, and related antibiotics
   6041..6145    -  promoter       AmpR promoter: bla
