[The description below was written by a language model from this plasmid's Addgene catalogue record and pLannotate feature annotations shown in this document.]
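Description:
pCS4120 is a mammalian expression plasmid of 6,176 nt built on the pCS408 backbone. It serves as a control construct in which an EGFP reporter transcript carries the sTRSV hammerhead ribozyme. In bacteria it is maintained at high copy from a ColE1/pUC-type origin and selected with ampicillin through the AmpR (β-lactamase) gene and its native promoter. An f1 origin is also present, along with small remnants of lac regulatory sequence and a bom fragment that appear to be backbone carry-over. For selection in mammalian cells, an SV40 enhancer/early promoter drives a neo (nptII) cassette terminated by the SV40 poly(A) signal, which would permit G418 selection. A short ble fragment is annotated after neo, overlapping the start of the polyadenylation signal.

The payload is a single transcription unit. The human CMV immediate-early enhancer and promoter drive the EGFP coding sequence, with a T7 promoter lying just upstream of it. The synthetic sTRSV hammerhead ribozyme, derived from the tobacco ringspot virus satellite RNA, follows EGFP in the 3' untranslated region, and the unit ends at the bovine growth hormone poly(A) signal. Placed between the stop codon and the polyadenylation signal, an active self-cleaving ribozyme is expected to cut the mRNA and separate the coding region from its poly(A) tail. This destabilises the message and lowers EGFP fluorescence. The record labels the plasmid a control ribozyme, which fits use as a constitutively cleaving, low-expression reference against which engineered ribozyme-based RNA devices can be compared in mammalian cells. The short 5' LTR fragment called at the CMV promoter junction is probably an annotation artefact rather than a functional viral element.
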