Addgene plasmid #131744: pCS4120
Purpose: Control ribozyme eGFP-sTRSV
Depositing lab: Christina Smolke. Depositing organization: Stanford University. Publication: Massively parallel RNA device engineering in mammalian cells with RNA-Seq. Xiang JS, Kaplan M, Dykstra P, Hinks M, McKeague M, Smolke CD. Nat Commun. 2019 Sep 23;10(1):4327. doi: 10.1038/s41467-019-12334-y. PubMed 31548547.
Backbone
  Vector backbone: pCS408
  Vector type: Mammalian Expression
Growth in bacteria
  Bacterial resistance: Ampicillin, 100 μg/mL
  Growth temperature: 37°C
  Growth strain: DH5alpha
  Copy number: High Copy
Gene/Insert
  Gene/Insert name: sTRSV
  Species: Synthetic
  Cloning method: Gibson Cloning
Terms and licenses: Academic/Nonprofit Terms; Industry Terms: Not Available to Industry
How to cite: pCS4120 was a gift from Christina Smolke (Addgene plasmid # 131744 ; http://n2t.net/addgene:131744 ; RRID:Addgene_131744)
